>Addgene plasmid #48966 | pcDNA3 HA-Sumo1 WT | addgene full sequence | sequence record 222912 | Addgene NGS Result
GACGGATCGGGAGATCTCCCGATCCCCTATGGTGCACTCTCAGTACAATCTGCTCTGATGCCGCATAGTT
AAGCCAGTATCTGCTCCCTGCTTGTGTGTTGGAGGTCGCTGAGTAGTGCGCGAGCAAAATTTAAGCTACA
ACAAGGCAAGGCTTGACCGACAATTGCATGAAGAATCTGCTTAGGGTTAGGCGTTTTGCGCTGCTTCGCG
ATGTACGGGCCAGATATACGCGTTGACATTGATTATTGACTAGTTATTAATAGTAATCAATTACGGGGTC
ATTAGTTCATAGCCCATATATGGAGTTCCGCGTTACATAACTTACGGTAAATGGCCCGCCTGGCTGACCG
CCCAACGACCCCCGCCCATTGACGTCAATAATGACGTATGTTCCCATAGTAACGCCAATAGGGACTTTCC
ATTGACGTCAATGGGTGGAGTATTTACGGTAAACTGCCCACTTGGCAGTACATCAAGTGTATCATATGCC
AAGTACGCCCCCTATTGACGTCAATGACGGTAAATGGCCCGCCTGGCATTATGCCCAGTACATGACCTTA
TGGGACTTTCCTACTTGGCAGTACATCTACGTATTAGTCATCGCTATTACCATGGTGATGCGGTTTTGGC
AGTACATCAATGGGCGTGGATAGCGGTTTGACTCACGGGGATTTCCAAGTCTCCACCCCATTGACGTCAA
TGGGAGTTTGTTTTGGCACCAAAATCAACGGGACTTTCCAAAATGTCGTAACAACTCCGCCCCATTGACG
CAAATGGGCGGTAGGCGTGTACGGTGGGAGGTCTATATAAGCAGAGCTCTCTGGCTAACTAGAGAACCCA
CTGCTTACTGGCTTATCGAAATTAATACGACTCACTATAGGGAGACCCAAGCTTGGTACCATGGCCTACC
CATACGACGTACCAGACTACGCACATTCTGACCAGGAGGCAAAACCTTCAACTGAGGACTTGGGGGATAA
GAAGGAAGGTGAATATATTAAACTCAAAGTCATTGGACAGGATAGCAGTGAGATTCACTTCAAAGTGAAA
ATGACAACACATCTCAAGAAACTCAAAGAATCATACTGTCAAAGACAGGGTGTTCCAATGAATTCACTCA
GGTTTCTCTTTGAGGGTCAGAGAATTGCTGATAATCATACTCCAAAAGAACTGGGAATGGAGGAAGAAGA
TGTGATTGAAGTTTATCAGGAACAAACGGGGGGTTAGCTCGAGCATGCATCTAGAGGGCCCTATTCTATA
GTGTCACCTAAATGCTAGAGCTCGCTGATCAGCCTCGACTGTGCCTTCTAGTTGCCAGCCATCTGTTGTT
TGCCCCTCCCCCGTGCCTTCCTTGACCCTGGAAGGTGCCACTCCCACTGTCCTTTCCTAATAAAATGAGG
AAATTGCATCGCATTGTCTGAGTAGGTGTCATTCTATTCTGGGGGGTGGGGTGGGGCAGGACAGCAAGGG
GGAGGATTGGGAAGACAATAGCAGGCATGCTGGGGATGCGGTGGGCTCTATGGCTTCTGAGGCGGAAAGA
ACCAGCTGGGGCTCTAGGGGGTATCCCC
[124 nt withheld, positions 1569-1692]
C
[91 nt withheld, positions 1694-1784]
A
[49 nt withheld, positions 1786-1834]
CCTTTGACGTTGGAGTCCACGTTCTTT
[37 nt withheld, positions 1862-1898]
ACCCTATCTCGGTCTATTCTTTTGATTTATAAGGGATTTTGCCGATTTCGGCCTATTGGTTAAAAAATGA
GCTGATTTAACAAAAATTTAACGCGAATTAATTCTGTGGAATGTGTGTCAGTTAGGGTGTGGAAAGTCCC
CAGGCTCCCCAGCAGGCAGAAGTATGCAAAGCATGCATCTCAATTAGTCAGCAACCAGGTGTGGAAAGTC
CCCAGGCTCCCCAGCAGGCAGAAGTATGCAAAGCATGCATCTCAATTAGTCAGCAACCATAGTCCCGCCC
CTAACTCCGCCCATCCCGCCCCTAACTCCGCCCAGTTCCGCCCATTCTCCGCCCCATGGCTGACTAATTT
TTTTTATTTATGCAGAGGCCGAGGCCGCCTCTGCCTCTGAGCTATTCCAGAAGTAGTGAGGAGGCTTTTT
TGGAGGCCTAGGCTTTTGCAAAAAGCTCCCGGGAGCTTGTATATCCATTTTCGGATCTGATCAAGAGACA
GGATGAGGATCGTTTCGCATGATTGAACAAGATGGATTGCACGCAGGTTCTCCGGCCGCTTGGGTGGAGA
GGCTATTCGGCTATGACTGGGCACAACAGACAATCGGCTGCTCTGATGCCGCCGTGTTCCGGCTGTCAGC
GCAGGGGCGCCCGGTTCTTTTTGTCAAGACCGACCTGTCCGGTGCCCTGAATGAACTGCAGGACGAGGCA
GCGCGGCTATCGTGGCTGGCCACGACGGGCGTTCCTTGCGCAGCTGTGCTCGACGTTGTCACTGAAGCGG
GAAGGGACTGGCTGCTATTGGGCGAAGTGCCGGGGCAGGATCTCCTGTCATCTCACCTTGCTCCTGCCGA
GAAAGTATCCATCATGGCTGATGCAATGCGGCGGCTGCATACGCTTGATCCGGCTACCTGCCCATTCGAC
CACCAAGCGAAACATCGCATCGAGCGAGCACGTACTCGGATGGAAGCCGGTCTTGTCGATCAGGATGATC
TGGACGAAGAGCATCAGGGGCTCGCGCCAGCCGAACTGTTCGCCAGGCTCAAGGCGCGCATGCCCGACGG
CGAGGATCTCGTCGTGACCCATGGCGATGCCTGCTTGCCGAATATCATGGTGGAAAATGGCCGCTTTTCT
GGATTCATCGACTGTGGCCGGCTGGGTGTGGCGGACCGCTATCAGGACATAGCGTTGGCTACCCGTGATA
TTGCTGAAGAGCTTGGCGGCGAATGGGCTGACCGCTTCCTCGTGCTTTACGGTATCGCCGCTCCCGATTC
GCAGCGCATCGCCTTCTATCGCCTTCTTGACGAGTTCTTCTGAGCGGGACTCTGGGGTTCGAAATGACCG
ACCAAGCGACGCCCAACCTGCCATCACGAGATTTCGATTCCACCGCCGCCTTCTATGAAAGGTTGGGCTT
CGGAATCGTTTTCCGGGACGCCGGCTGGATGATCCTCCAGCGCGGGGATCTCATGCTGGAGTTCTTCGCC
CACCCCAACTTGTTTATTGCAGCTTATAATGGTTACAAATAAAGCAATAGCATCACAAATTTCACAAATA
AAGCATTTTTTTCACTGCATTCTAGTTGTGGTTTGTCCAAACTCATCAATGTATCTTATCATGTCTGTAT
ACCGTCGACCTCTAGCTAGAGCTTGGCGTAATCATGGTCATAGCTGTTTCCTGTGTGAAATTGTTATCCG
CTCACAATTCCACACAACATACGAGCCGGAAGCATAAAGTGTAAAGCCTGGGGTGCCTAATGAGTGAGCT
AACTCACATTAATTGCGTTGCGCTCACTGCCCGCTTTCCAGTCGGGAAACCTGTCGTGCCAGCTGCATTA
ATGAATCGGCCAACGCGCGGGGAGAGGCGGTTTGCGTATTGGGCGCTCTTCCGCTTCCTCGCTCACTGAC
TCGCTGCGCTCGGTCGTTCGGCTGCGGCGAGCGGTATCAGCTCACTCAAAGGCGGTAATACGGTTATCCA
CAGAATCAGGGGATAACGCAGGAAAGAACATGTGAGCAAAAGGCCAGCAAAAGGCCAGGAACCGTAAAAA
GGCCGCGTTGCTGGCGTTTTTCCATAGGCTCCGCCCCCCTGACGAGCATCACAAAAATCGACGCTCAAGT
CAGAGGTGGCGAAACCCGACAGGACTATAAAGATACCAGGCGTTTCCCCCTGGAAGCTCCCTCGTGCGCT
CTCCTGTTCCGACCCTGCCGCTTACCGGATACCTGTCCGCCTTTCTCCCTTCGGGAAGCGTGGCGCTTTC
TCATAGCTCACGCTGTAGGTATCTCAGTTCGGTGTAGGTCGTTCGCTCCAAGCTGGGCTGTGTGCACGAA
CCCCCCGTTCAGCCCGACCGCTGCGCCTTATCCGGTAACTATCGTCTTGAGTCCAACCCGGTAAGACACG
ACTTATCGCCACTGGCAGCAGCCACTGGTAACAGGATTAGCAGAGCGAGGTATGTAGGCGGTGCTACAGA
GTTCTTGAAGTGGTGGCCTAACTACGGCTACACTAGAAGAACAGTATTTGGTATCTGCGCTCTGCTGAAG
CCAGTTACCTTCGGAAAAAGAGTTGGTAGCTCTTGATCCGGCAAACAAACCACCGCTGGTAGCGGTGGTT
TTTTTGTTTGCAAGCAGCAGATTACGCGCAGAAAAAAAGGATCTCAAGAAGATCCTTTGATCTTTTCTAC
GGGGTCTGACGCTCAGTGGAACGAAAACTCACGTTAAGGGATTTTGGTCATGAGATTATCAAAAAGGATC
TTCACCTAGATCCTTTTAAATTAAAAATGAAGTTTTAAATCAATCTAAAGTATATATGAGTAAACTTGGT
CTGACAGTTACCAATGCTTAATCAGTGAGGCACCTATCTCAGCGATCTGTCTATTTCGTTCATCCATAGT
TGCCTGACTCCCCGTCGTGTAGATAACTACGATACGGGAGGGCTTACCATCTGGCCCCAGTGCTGCAATG
ATACCGCGAGACCCACGCTCACCGGCTCCAGATTTATCAGCAATAAACCAGCCAGCCGGAAGGGCCGAGC
GCAGAAGTGGTCCTGCAACTTTATCCGCCTCCATCCAGTCTATTAATTGTTGCCGGGAAGCTAGAGTAAG
TAGTTCGCCAGTTAATAGTTTGCGCAACGTTGTTGCCATTGCTACAGGCATCGTGGTGTCACGCTCGTCG
TTTGGTATGGCTTCATTCAGCTCCGGTTCCCAACGATCAAGGCGAGTTACATGATCCCCCATGTTGTGCA
AAAAAGCGGTTAGCTCCTTCGGTCCTCCGATCGTTGTCAGAAGTAAGTTGGCCGCAGTGTTATCACTCAT
GGTTATGGCAGCACTGCATAATTCTCTTACTGTCATGCCATCCGTAAGATGCTTTTCTGTGACTGGTGAG
TACTCAACCAAGTCATTCTGAGAATAGTGTATGCGGCGACCGAGTTGCTCTTGCCCGGCGTCAATACGGG
ATAATACCGCGCCACATAGCAGAACTTTAAAAGTGCTCATCATTGGAAAACGTTCTTCGGGGCGAAAACT
CTCAAGGATCTTACCGCTGTTGAGATCCAGTTCGATGTAACCCACTCGTGCACCCAACTGATCTTCAGCA
TCTTTTACTTTCACCAGCGTTTCTGGGTGAGCAAAAACAGGAAGGCAAAATGCCGCAAAAAAGGGAATAA
GGGCGACACGGAAATGTTGAATACTCATACTCTTCCTTTTTCAATATTATTGAAGCATTTATCAGGGTTA
TTGTCTCATGAGCGGATACATATTTGAATGTATTTAGAAAAATAAACAAATAGGGGTTCCGCGCACATTT
CCCCGAAAAGTGCCACCTGACGTC
Features (pLannotate 1.2.2; 22 found; start..end, strand, type, name):
     28..80      -  misc_feature   bom (fragment): basis of mobility region from pBR322
    235..614     +  enhancer       CMV enhancer: human cytomegalovirus immediate early enhancer
    615..818     +  promoter       CMV promoter: human cytomegalovirus (CMV) immediate early promoter
    814..847     +  LTR            5' LTR (truncated) (fragment): truncated 5' long terminal repeat (LTR) from HIV-1
    863..881     +  promoter       T7 promoter: promoter for bacteriophage T7 RNA polymerase
    907..932     +  CDS            HA (fragment): HA (human influenza hemagglutinin) epitope tag
    937..1224    +  CDS            SUMO1: SUMO1_HUMAN - Also known as SMT3C, SMT3H3, UBL1. Experimental evidence at protein level: Swiss-Prot protein existence level 1. Ubiquitin-like protein that can be covalently attached to proteins as a monomer or a lysine-linked polymer. Covalent attachment via an isopeptide bond to its substrates requires prior activation by the E1 complex SAE1-SAE2 and linkage to the E2 enzyme UBE2I, and can be promoted by E3 ligases such as PIAS1-4, RANBP2 or CBX4. This post- translational modification on lysine residues of proteins plays a crucial role in a number of cellular processes such as nuclear transpo
   1255..1273    -  promoter       SP6 promoter: promoter for bacteriophage SP6 RNA polymerase
   1299..1523    +  polyA_signal   bGH poly(A) signal: bovine growth hormone polyadenylation signal
   1527..1548    +  promoter       SV40 promoter (fragment): SV40 enhancer and early promoter
   1569..1997    +  rep_origin     f1 ori (sequence partly withheld): f1 bacteriophage origin of replication; arrow indicates direction of (+) strand synthesis
   2011..2340    +  promoter       SV40 promoter: SV40 enhancer and early promoter
   2407..3198    +  CDS            neo: KKA2_KLEPN - Also known as kan, nptII. Experimental evidence at protein level: Swiss-Prot protein existence level 1. Resistance to kanamycin, neomycin, paromomycin, ribostamycin, butirosin and gentamicin B. From Klebsiella pneumoniae.
   3222..3380    +  CDS            ble (fragment): BLE_KLEPN - Experimental evidence at protein level: Swiss-Prot protein existence level 1. Binding protein with a strong affinity to the bleomycin family of antibiotics. Binds to CL990; an antimitotic-antibiotic compound. From Klebsiella pneumoniae.
   3375..3496    +  polyA_signal   SV40 poly(A) signal: SV40 polyadenylation signal
   3569..3585    -  protein_bind   lac operator: The lac repressor binds to the lac operator to inhibit transcription in E. coli. This inhibition can be relieved by adding lactose or isopropyl-β-D-thiogalactopyranoside (IPTG). lac repressor encoded by lacI
   3593..3623    -  promoter       lac promoter: promoter for the E. coli lac operon
   3638..3659    -  protein_bind   CAP binding site: CAP binding activates transcription in the presence of cAMP. E. coli catabolite activator protein
   3672..3764    -  CDS            lacI (fragment): lac repressor; lacI; The lac repressor binds to the lac operator to inhibit transcription in E. coli. This inhibition can be relieved by adding lactose or isopropyl-β-D-thiogalactopyranoside (IPTG).
   3947..4535    -  rep_origin     ori: high-copy-number ColE1/pMB1/pBR322/pUC origin of replication
   4706..5566    -  CDS            AmpR: β-lactamase; bla; confers resistance to ampicillin, carbenicillin, and related antibiotics
   5567..5671    -  promoter       AmpR promoter: bla
