[The description below was written by a language model from this plasmid's Addgene catalogue record and pLannotate feature annotations shown in this document.]
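Description:
pcDNA3 HA-Sumo1 WT is a mammalian expression plasmid built on an Invitrogen pcDNA3-series backbone (the catalogue lists pcDNA3.1) that produces human SUMO1 carrying an N-terminal HA epitope tag. The insert was cloned between HindIII and XhoI, both sites retained. According to the depositor's note, it encodes the mature form of SUMO1, lacking the last four C-terminal residues. This is the processed form, which does not require precursor cleavage by a SUMO protease before conjugation. The catalogue names T7 as the promoter, but the feature table shows that the CMV immediate-early enhancer and promoter lie upstream and would drive transcription in mammalian cells. The T7 promoter sits just before the HA–SUMO1 reading frame and serves mainly for in vitro transcription and as a sequencing primer site. An opposing SP6 promoter and the bovine growth hormone polyadenylation signal follow the insert.

The plasmid is maintained in E. coli through a high-copy ColE1/pUC-type origin and β-lactamase (ampicillin resistance), and an f1 origin allows single-stranded DNA production. For stable mammalian lines, an SV40 early promoter drives the neomycin phosphotransferase gene, terminated by an SV40 poly(A) signal, giving G418 selection. Short annotated fragments (HIV-1 LTR, ble, lacI, bom) are most likely backbone remnants or similarity hits rather than functional parts. The catalogue's total vector size of 327 bp evidently repeats the insert size, since the sequenced record is 5,702 nt. The construct suits detection or immunoprecipitation of SUMO1-modified proteins through the HA tag, and the associated publication concerns SUMO chain deconjugation by SUMO-specific proteases.
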