Addgene plasmid #48966: pcDNA3 HA-Sumo1 WT
Purpose: Expresses HA-Sumo1 WT in mammalian cells
Depositing lab: Guy Salvesen. Depositing organization: Sanford Burnham Prebys Medical Discovery Institute. Publication: The dynamics and mechanism of SUMO chain deconjugation by SUMO-specific proteases. Bekes M, Prudden J, Srikumar T, Raught B, Boddy MN, Salvesen GS. J Biol Chem. 2011 Mar 25;286(12):10238-47. Epub 2011 Jan 19. 10.1074/jbc.M110.205153 PubMed 21247896.
Backbone
  Vector backbone: pcDNA3.1
  Backbone manufacturer: Invitrogen
  Backbone size w/o insert (bp): 5446
  Total vector size (bp): 327
  Vector type: Mammalian Expression
  Selectable markers: Neomycin (select with G418)
Growth in bacteria
  Bacterial resistance: Ampicillin, 100 μg/mL
  Growth temperature: 37°C
  Growth strain: DH5alpha
  Copy number: High Copy
Gene/Insert
  Gene/Insert name: SUMO1
  Species: H. sapiens (human)
  Insert size (bp): 327
  Entrez Gene: SUMO1 (a.k.a. DAP1, GMP1, OFC10, PIC1, SENP2, SMT3, SMT3C, SMT3H3, UBL1)
  Promoter: T7
  Tag / fusion protein: HA (N terminal on insert)
  Cloning method: Restriction Enzyme; 5′ cloning site HindIII (not destroyed); 3′ cloning site XhoI (not destroyed)
  Sequencing primers: 5′ T7 Forward; 3′ BGH Reverse
Terms and licenses: Academic/Nonprofit Terms; Industry Terms: Not Available to Industry
Depositor comments: Please note this plasmid contains the mature form of SUMO1, which lacks the last 4 amino acids from the C-terminus.
How to cite: pcDNA3 HA-Sumo1 WT was a gift from Guy Salvesen (Addgene plasmid # 48966 ; http://n2t.net/addgene:48966 ; RRID:Addgene_48966)
