>Addgene plasmid #48966 | pcDNA3 HA-Sumo1 WT | addgene partial sequence | sequence record 73006 | CMV-F 5'-CGCAAATGGGCGGTAGGCGTG-3'
CTATATAAGCAGAGCTCTCTGGCTAACTAGAGAACCCACTGCTTACTGGCTTATCGAAATTAATACGACT
CACTATAGGGAGACCCAAGCTTGGTACCATGGCCTACCCATACGACGTACCAGACTACGCACATTCTGAC
CAGGAGGCAAAACCTTCAACTGAGGACTTGGGGGATAAGAAGGAAGGTGAATATATTAAACTCAAAGTCA
TTGGACAGGATAGCAGTGAGATTCACTTCAAAGTGAAAATGACAACACATCTCAAGAAACTCAAAGAATC
ATACTGTCAAAGACAGGGTGTTCCAATGAATTCACTCAGGTTTCTCTTTGAGGGTCAGAGAATTGCTGAT
AATCATACTCCAAAAGAACTGGGAATGGAGGAAGAAGATGTGATTGAAGTTTATCAGGAACAAACGGGGG
GTTAGCTCGAGCATGCATCTAGAGGGCCCTATTCTATAGTGTCACCTAAATGCTAGAGCTCGCTGATCAG
CCTCGACTGTGCCTTCTAGTTGCCAGCCATCTGTTGTTTGCCCCTCCCCCGTGCCTTCCTTGACCCTGGA
AGGTGCCACTCCCACTGTCCTTTCCTAATAAAATGAGGAAATTGCATCGCATTGTCTGAGTAGGTGTCAT
TCTATTCTGGGGGGTGGGGTGGGGCAGGACAGCAAGGGGGAGGATTGGGAAGACAATAGCAGGCATGCTG
GGGATGCGGTGGGCTCTATGGCTTCTGAGGCGGAAAGAACCAGCTGGGGCTCTAGGGGGTATCCCC
[124 nt withheld, positions 767-890]
C
[91 nt withheld, positions 892-982]
A
[49 nt withheld, positions 984-1032]
CCTTTGACGTTGGAGTCCACGTTCTTT
[37 nt withheld, positions 1060-1096]
ACCCTATCTCGGTCTATTCTTTTGATTTATAAGGGAT
